Addgene plasmid #74960: PXPR007 sgGFP-1
Purpose: Cas9 + sgGFP-1 with blasticidin selection
Depositing lab: William Hahn. Depositing organization: Dana-Farber Cancer Institute. Publication: ATXN1L, CIC, and ETS Transcription Factors Modulate Sensitivity to MAPK Pathway Inhibition. Wang B, Krall EB, Aguirre AJ, Kim M, Widlund HR, Doshi MB, Sicinska E, Sulahian R, Goodale A, Cowley GS, Piccioni F, Doench JG, Root DE, Hahn WC. Cell Rep. 2017 Feb 7;18(6):1543-1557. doi: 10.1016/j.celrep.2017.01.031. PubMed 28178529.
Backbone
  Vector backbone: pXPR_BRD001
  Backbone manufacturer: Broad Institute - Genetic Perturbation Platform
  Backbone size w/o insert (bp): 13246
  Total vector size (bp): 11385
  Modifications to backbone: Puromycin resistance replaced with blasticidin resistance
  Vector type: Mammalian Expression, CRISPR
  Selectable markers: Blasticidin
Growth in bacteria
  Bacterial resistance: Ampicillin, 100 μg/mL
  Growth temperature: 37°C
  Growth strain: NEB Stable
  Copy number: High Copy
Gene/Insert
  Gene/Insert name: GFP
  gRNA/shRNA sequence: GGCGAGGGCGATGCCACCTA
  Cloning method: Restriction Enzyme; 5′ cloning site Bsmb1 (unknown if destroyed); 3′ cloning site Bsmb1 (unknown if destroyed)
  Sequencing primers: 5′ GTATGTCTGTTGCTATTATGTCTACTATTCTTTCC
Terms and licenses: Academic/Nonprofit Terms; Industry Terms: Not Available to Industry
How to cite: PXPR007 sgGFP-1 was a gift from William Hahn (Addgene plasmid # 74960 ; http://n2t.net/addgene:74960 ; RRID:Addgene_74960)
