[The description below was written by a language model from this plasmid's Addgene catalogue record and pLannotate feature annotations shown in this document.]
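Description:
PXPR007 sgGFP-1 is an all-in-one lentiviral CRISPR/Cas9 plasmid built on the Broad Institute Genetic Perturbation Platform backbone pXPR_BRD001, in which the original puromycin resistance marker has been replaced by blasticidin resistance. Although the catalogue lists it simply as a mammalian expression/CRISPR vector, the feature table shows a third-generation, self-inactivating HIV-1 transfer vector. An RSV promoter is fused to a truncated 5' LTR, followed by the Ψ packaging signal with a gag fragment, the RRE for Rev-dependent export, a cPPT/CTS, a WPRE and a ΔU3 3' LTR, with an SV40 poly(A) signal and SV40 ori downstream. In bacteria it is maintained through a high-copy ColE1/pUC-type origin and ampicillin resistance. An f1 ori and remnants of the lac region are also present.

The payload has two expression units. A human U6 Pol III promoter drives a single guide RNA, consisting of a GFP-targeting spacer cloned through BsmBI sites and joined to the Streptococcus pyogenes gRNA scaffold. The short feature annotated as an mVenus (VN155) fragment at the end of the linear map is most likely this GFP-derived spacer rather than a real coding sequence. An EF-1α core promoter drives S. pyogenes Cas9, annotated as contiguous N- and C-terminal portions that together make up the full-length nuclease. The blasticidin S deaminase gene follows Cas9. The element linking the two is not annotated, so the record does not state how they are co-expressed.

The stated purpose is delivery of Cas9 plus sgGFP-1 with blasticidin selection of transduced mammalian cells. The record does not spell out its role further, but a GFP-directed guide could be used to knock out a GFP reporter or as a control with no endogenous target. The listed backbone size exceeds the total vector size, which would be consistent with loss of a stuffer fragment when the guide was cloned, though the record does not say so.
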