Features (pLannotate 1.2.2; 30 found; start..end, strand, type, name):
      1..76      +  misc_RNA       gRNA scaffold: guide RNA scaffold for the Streptococcus pyogenes CRISPR/Cas9 system
    124..241     +  misc_feature   cPPT/CTS: central polypurine tract and central termination sequence of HIV-1
    310..521     +  promoter       EF-1α core promoter: core promoter for human elongation factor EF-1α
    625..2226    +  CDS            Cas9(N): N-terminal portion of Streptococcus pyogenes Cas9 (Zetsche et al., 2015)
   2227..4725    +  CDS            Cas9(C): C-terminal portion of Streptococcus pyogenes Cas9 (Zetsche et al., 2015)
   4846..5241    +  CDS            BSD: blasticidin S deaminase; Aspergillus terreus BSD; confers resistance to blasticidin
   5257..5845    +  misc_feature   WPRE: woodchuck hepatitis virus posttranscriptional regulatory element
   5896..5915    +  misc_feature   cPPT/CTS (fragment): central polypurine tract and central termination sequence of HIV-1
   5917..6150    +  LTR            3' LTR (ΔU3): self-inactivating 3' long terminal repeat (LTR) from HIV-1
   6228..6349    +  polyA_signal   SV40 poly(A) signal: SV40 polyadenylation signal
   6389..6524    +  rep_origin     SV40 ori: SV40 origin of replication
   6545..6563    -  promoter       T7 promoter: promoter for bacteriophage T7 RNA polymerase
   6571..6726    +  CDS            lacZα (fragment): LacZα fragment of β-galactosidase; lacZ fragment
   6731..7159    +  rep_origin     f1 ori (sequence partly withheld): f1 bacteriophage origin of replication; arrow indicates direction of (+) strand synthesis
   7212..7316    +  promoter       AmpR promoter: bla
   7317..8177    +  CDS            AmpR: β-lactamase; bla; confers resistance to ampicillin, carbenicillin, and related antibiotics
   8348..8936    +  rep_origin     ori: high-copy-number ColE1/pMB1/pBR322/pUC origin of replication
   9119..9211    +  CDS            lacI (fragment): lac repressor; lacI; The lac repressor binds to the lac operator to inhibit transcription in E. coli. This inhibition can be relieved by adding lactose or isopropyl-β-D-thiogalactopyranoside (IPTG).
   9224..9245    +  protein_bind   CAP binding site: CAP binding activates transcription in the presence of cAMP. E. coli catabolite activator protein
   9260..9290    +  promoter       lac promoter: promoter for the E. coli lac operon
   9294..9316    +  protein_bind   lac operator (fragment): The lac repressor binds to the lac operator to inhibit transcription in E. coli. This inhibition can be relieved by adding lactose or isopropyl-β-D-thiogalactopyranoside (IPTG). lac repressor encoded by lacI
   9359..9377    +  promoter       T3 promoter: promoter for bacteriophage T3 RNA polymerase
   9405..9631    +  promoter       RSV promoter: Rous sarcoma virus enhancer/promoter
   9632..9812    +  LTR            5' LTR (truncated): truncated 5' long terminal repeat (LTR) from HIV-1
   9859..9984    +  misc_feature   HIV-1 Ψ: packaging signal of human immunodeficiency virus type 1
   9968..10331   +  CDS            HIV-1 gag (fragment): gag protein from human immunodeficiency virus 1; gag
  10477..10710   +  misc_feature   RRE: The Rev response element (RRE) of HIV-1 allows for Rev-dependent mRNA export from the nucleus to the cytoplasm.
  11087..11113   +  CDS            Rev (fragment): human immunodeficiency virus 1 (HIV-1) Rev protein; rev; enhances nuclear export of unspliced and incompletely spliced viral mRNAs
  11117..11357   +  promoter       U6 promoter: RNA polymerase III promoter for human U6 snRNA
  11366..11386   +  CDS            VN155(I152L) (fragment): improved N-terminal fragment of mVenus for use in bimolecular fluorescence complementation (BiFC) (Kodama and Hu, 2010)
>Addgene plasmid #74960 | PXPR007 sgGFP-1 | depositor full sequence | sequence record 141793 | PXPR007 sgGFP-1 sequence 11386 bps
GTTTTAGAGCTAGAAATAGCAAGTTAAAATAAGGCTAGTCCGTTATCAACTTGAAAAAGTGGCACCGAGT
CGGTGCTTTTTTGAATTCTAGATCTTGAGACAAATGGCAGTATTCATCCACAATTTTAAAAGAAAAGGGG
GGATTGGGGGGTACAGTGCAGGGGAAAGAATAGTAGACATAATAGCAACAGACATACAAACTAAAGAATT
ACAAAAACAAATTACAAAAATTCAAAATTTTCGGGTTTATTACAGGGACAGCAGAGATCCACTTTGGCGC
CGGCTCGAGTGGCTCCGGTGCCCGTCAGTGGGCAGAGCGCACATCGCCCACAGTCCCCGAGAAGTTGGGG
GGAGGGGTCGGCAATTGAACCGGTGCCTAGAGAAGGTGGCGCGGGGTAAACTGGGAAAGTGATGTCGTGT
ACTGGCTCCGCCTTTTTCCCGAGGGTGGGGGAGAACCGTATATAAGTGCAGTAGTCGCCGTGAACGTTCT
TTTTCGCAACGGGTTTGCCGCCAGAACACAGGTGTCGTGACGCGGGATCCGCCACCATGGATTACAAAGA
CGATGACGATAAGATGGCCCCAAAGAAGAAGCGGAAGGTCGGTATCCACGGAGTCCCAGCAGCCGACAAG
AAGTACAGCATCGGCCTGGACATCGGCACCAACTCTGTGGGCTGGGCCGTGATCACCGACGAGTACAAGG
TGCCCAGCAAGAAATTCAAGGTGCTGGGCAACACCGACCGGCACAGCATCAAGAAGAACCTGATCGGAGC
CCTGCTGTTCGACAGCGGCGAAACAGCCGAGGCCACCCGGCTGAAGAGAACCGCCAGAAGAAGATACACC
AGACGGAAGAACCGGATCTGCTATCTGCAAGAGATCTTCAGCAACGAGATGGCCAAGGTGGACGACAGCT
TCTTCCACAGACTGGAAGAGTCCTTCCTGGTGGAAGAGGATAAGAAGCACGAGCGGCACCCCATCTTCGG
CAACATCGTGGACGAGGTGGCCTACCACGAGAAGTACCCCACCATCTACCACCTGAGAAAGAAACTGGTG
GACAGCACCGACAAGGCCGACCTGCGGCTGATCTATCTGGCCCTGGCCCACATGATCAAGTTCCGGGGCC
ACTTCCTGATCGAGGGCGACCTGAACCCCGACAACAGCGACGTGGACAAGCTGTTCATCCAGCTGGTGCA
GACCTACAACCAGCTGTTCGAGGAAAACCCCATCAACGCCAGCGGCGTGGACGCCAAGGCCATCCTGTCT
GCCAGACTGAGCAAGAGCAGACGGCTGGAAAATCTGATCGCCCAGCTGCCCGGCGAGAAGAAGAATGGCC
TGTTCGGAAACCTGATTGCCCTGAGCCTGGGCCTGACCCCCAACTTCAAGAGCAACTTCGACCTGGCCGA
GGATGCCAAACTGCAGCTGAGCAAGGACACCTACGACGACGACCTGGACAACCTGCTGGCCCAGATCGGC
GACCAGTACGCCGACCTGTTTCTGGCCGCCAAGAACCTGTCCGACGCCATCCTGCTGAGCGACATCCTGA
GAGTGAACACCGAGATCACCAAGGCCCCCCTGAGCGCCTCTATGATCAAGAGATACGACGAGCACCACCA
GGACCTGACCCTGCTGAAAGCTCTCGTGCGGCAGCAGCTGCCTGAGAAGTACAAAGAGATTTTCTTCGAC
CAGAGCAAGAACGGCTACGCCGGCTACATTGACGGCGGAGCCAGCCAGGAAGAGTTCTACAAGTTCATCA
AGCCCATCCTGGAAAAGATGGACGGCACCGAGGAACTGCTCGTGAAGCTGAACAGAGAGGACCTGCTGCG
GAAGCAGCGGACCTTCGACAACGGCAGCATCCCCCACCAGATCCACCTGGGAGAGCTGCACGCCATTCTG
CGGCGGCAGGAAGATTTTTACCCATTCCTGAAGGACAACCGGGAAAAGATCGAGAAGATCCTGACCTTCC
GCATCCCCTACTACGTGGGCCCTCTGGCCAGGGGAAACAGCAGATTCGCCTGGATGACCAGAAAGAGCGA
GGAAACCATCACCCCCTGGAACTTCGAGGAAGTGGTGGACAAGGGCGCTTCCGCCCAGAGCTTCATCGAG
CGGATGACCAACTTCGATAAGAACCTGCCCAACGAGAAGGTGCTGCCCAAGCACAGCCTGCTGTACGAGT
ACTTCACCGTGTATAACGAGCTGACCAAAGTGAAATACGTGACCGAGGGAATGAGAAAGCCCGCCTTCCT
GAGCGGCGAGCAGAAAAAGGCCATCGTGGACCTGCTGTTCAAGACCAACCGGAAAGTGACCGTGAAGCAG
CTGAAAGAGGACTACTTCAAGAAAATCGAGTGCTTCGACTCCGTGGAAATCTCCGGCGTGGAAGATCGGT
TCAACGCCTCCCTGGGCACATACCACGATCTGCTGAAAATTATCAAGGACAAGGACTTCCTGGACAATGA
GGAAAACGAGGACATTCTGGAAGATATCGTGCTGACCCTGACACTGTTTGAGGACAGAGAGATGATCGAG
GAACGGCTGAAAACCTATGCCCACCTGTTCGACGACAAAGTGATGAAGCAGCTGAAGCGGCGGAGATACA
CCGGCTGGGGCAGGCTGAGCCGGAAGCTGATCAACGGCATCCGGGACAAGCAGTCCGGCAAGACAATCCT
GGATTTCCTGAAGTCCGACGGCTTCGCCAACAGAAACTTCATGCAGCTGATCCACGACGACAGCCTGACC
TTTAAAGAGGACATCCAGAAAGCCCAGGTGTCCGGCCAGGGCGATAGCCTGCACGAGCACATTGCCAATC
TGGCCGGCAGCCCCGCCATTAAGAAGGGCATCCTGCAGACAGTGAAGGTGGTGGACGAGCTCGTGAAAGT
GATGGGCCGGCACAAGCCCGAGAACATCGTGATCGAAATGGCCAGAGAGAACCAGACCACCCAGAAGGGA
CAGAAGAACAGCCGCGAGAGAATGAAGCGGATCGAAGAGGGCATCAAAGAGCTGGGCAGCCAGATCCTGA
AAGAACACCCCGTGGAAAACACCCAGCTGCAGAACGAGAAGCTGTACCTGTACTACCTGCAGAATGGGCG
GGATATGTACGTGGACCAGGAACTGGACATCAACCGGCTGTCCGACTACGATGTGGACCATATCGTGCCT
CAGAGCTTTCTGAAGGACGACTCCATCGACAACAAGGTGCTGACCAGAAGCGACAAGAACCGGGGCAAGA
GCGACAACGTGCCCTCCGAAGAGGTCGTGAAGAAGATGAAGAACTACTGGCGGCAGCTGCTGAACGCCAA
GCTGATTACCCAGAGAAAGTTCGACAATCTGACCAAGGCCGAGAGAGGCGGCCTGAGCGAACTGGATAAG
GCCGGCTTCATCAAGAGACAGCTGGTGGAAACCCGGCAGATCACAAAGCACGTGGCACAGATCCTGGACT
CCCGGATGAACACTAAGTACGACGAGAATGACAAGCTGATCCGGGAAGTGAAAGTGATCACCCTGAAGTC
CAAGCTGGTGTCCGATTTCCGGAAGGATTTCCAGTTTTACAAAGTGCGCGAGATCAACAACTACCACCAC
GCCCACGACGCCTACCTGAACGCCGTCGTGGGAACCGCCCTGATCAAAAAGTACCCTAAGCTGGAAAGCG
AGTTCGTGTACGGCGACTACAAGGTGTACGACGTGCGGAAGATGATCGCCAAGAGCGAGCAGGAAATCGG
CAAGGCTACCGCCAAGTACTTCTTCTACAGCAACATCATGAACTTTTTCAAGACCGAGATTACCCTGGCC
AACGGCGAGATCCGGAAGCGGCCTCTGATCGAGACAAACGGCGAAACCGGGGAGATCGTGTGGGATAAGG
GCCGGGATTTTGCCACCGTGCGGAAAGTGCTGAGCATGCCCCAAGTGAATATCGTGAAAAAGACCGAGGT
GCAGACAGGCGGCTTCAGCAAAGAGTCTATCCTGCCCAAGAGGAACAGCGATAAGCTGATCGCCAGAAAG
AAGGACTGGGACCCTAAGAAGTACGGCGGCTTCGACAGCCCCACCGTGGCCTATTCTGTGCTGGTGGTGG
CCAAAGTGGAAAAGGGCAAGTCCAAGAAACTGAAGAGTGTGAAAGAGCTGCTGGGGATCACCATCATGGA
AAGAAGCAGCTTCGAGAAGAATCCCATCGACTTTCTGGAAGCCAAGGGCTACAAAGAAGTGAAAAAGGAC
CTGATCATCAAGCTGCCTAAGTACTCCCTGTTCGAGCTGGAAAACGGCCGGAAGAGAATGCTGGCCTCTG
CCGGCGAACTGCAGAAGGGAAACGAACTGGCCCTGCCCTCCAAATATGTGAACTTCCTGTACCTGGCCAG
CCACTATGAGAAGCTGAAGGGCTCCCCCGAGGATAATGAGCAGAAACAGCTGTTTGTGGAACAGCACAAG
CACTACCTGGACGAGATCATCGAGCAGATCAGCGAGTTCTCCAAGAGAGTGATCCTGGCCGACGCTAATC
TGGACAAAGTGCTGTCCGCCTACAACAAGCACCGGGATAAGCCCATCAGAGAGCAGGCCGAGAATATCAT
CCACCTGTTTACCCTGACCAATCTGGGAGCCCCTGCCGCCTTCAAGTACTTTGACACCACCATCGACCGG
AAGAGGTACACCAGCACCAAAGAGGTGCTGGACGCCACCCTGATCCACCAGAGCATCACCGGCCTGTACG
AGACACGGATCGACCTGTCTCAGCTGGGAGGCGACAAGCGTCCTGCTGCTACTAAGAAAGCTGGTCAAGC
TAAGAAAAAGAAAGCTAGCGGCAGCGGCGCCACCAACTTCAGCCTGCTGAAGCAGGCCGGCGACGTGGAG
GAGAACCCCGGCCCCATGGCCAAGCCTTTGTCTCAAGAAGAATCCACCCTCATTGAAAGAGCAACGGCTA
CAATCAACAGCATCCCCATCTCTGAAGACTACAGCGTCGCCAGCGCAGCTCTCTCTAGCGACGGCCGCAT
CTTCACTGGTGTCAATGTATATCATTTTACTGGGGGACCTTGTGCAGAACTCGTGGTGCTGGGCACTGCT
GCTGCTGCGGCAGCTGGCAACCTGACTTGTATCGTCGCGATCGGAAATGAGAACAGGGGCATCTTGAGCC
CCTGCGGACGGTGCCGACAGGTGCTTCTCGATCTGCATCCTGGGATCAAAGCCATAGTGAAGGACAGTGA
TGGACAGCCGACGGCAGTTGGGATTCGTGAATTGCTGCCCTCTGGTTATGTGTGGGAGGGCACGCGTTAA
GTCGACAATCAACCTCTGGATTACAAAATTTGTGAAAGATTGACTGGTATTCTTAACTATGTTGCTCCTT
TTACGCTATGTGGATACGCTGCTTTAATGCCTTTGTATCATGCTATTGCTTCCCGTATGGCTTTCATTTT
CTCCTCCTTGTATAAATCCTGGTTGCTGTCTCTTTATGAGGAGTTGTGGCCCGTTGTCAGGCAACGTGGC
GTGGTGTGCACTGTGTTTGCTGACGCAACCCCCACTGGTTGGGGCATTGCCACCACCTGTCAGCTCCTTT
CCGGGACTTTCGCTTTCCCCCTCCCTATTGCCACGGCGGAACTCATCGCCGCCTGCCTTGCCCGCTGCTG
GACAGGGGCTCGGCTGTTGGGCACTGACAATTCCGTGGTGTTGTCGGGGAAATCATCGTCCTTTCCTTGG
CTGCTCGCCTGTGTTGCCACCTGGATTCTGCGCGGGACGTCCTTCTGCTACGTCCCTTCGGCCCTCAATC
CAGCGGACCTTCCTTCCCGCGGCCTGCTGCCGGCTCTGCGGCCTCTTCCGCGTCTTCGCCTTCGCCCTCA
GACGAGTCGGATCTCCCTTTGGGCCGCCTCCCCGCGTCGACTTTAAGACCAATGACTTACAAGGCAGCTG
TAGATCTTAGCCACTTTTTAAAAGAAAAGGGGGGACTGGAAGGGCTAATTCACTCCCAACGAAGACAAGA
TCTGCTTTTTGCTTGTACTGGGTCTCTCTGGTTAGACCAGATCTGAGCCTGGGAGCTCTCTGGCTAACTA
GGGAACCCACTGCTTAAGCCTCAATAAAGCTTGCCTTGAGTGCTTCAAGTAGTGTGTGCCCGTCTGTTGT
GTGACTCTGGTAACTAGAGATCCCTCAGACCCTTTTAGTCAGTGTGGAAAATCTCTAGCAGTACGTATAG
TAGTTCATGTCATCTTATTATTCAGTATTTATAACTTGCAAAGAAATGAATATCAGAGAGTGAGAGGAAC
TTGTTTATTGCAGCTTATAATGGTTACAAATAAAGCAATAGCATCACAAATTTCACAAATAAAGCATTTT
TTTCACTGCATTCTAGTTGTGGTTTGTCCAAACTCATCAATGTATCTTATCATGTCTGGCTCTAGCTATC
CCGCCCCTAACTCCGCCCATCCCGCCCCTAACTCCGCCCAGTTCCGCCCATTCTCCGCCCCATGGCTGAC
TAATTTTTTTTATTTATGCAGAGGCCGAGGCCGCCTCGGCCTCTGAGCTATTCCAGAAGTAGTGAGGAGG
CTTTTTTGGAGGCCTAGGGACGTACCCAATTCGCCCTATAGTGAGTCGTATTACGCGCGCTCACTGGCCG
TCGTTTTACAACGTCGTGACTGGGAAAACCCTGGCGTTACCCAACTTAATCGCCTTGCAGCACATCCCCC
TTTCGCCAGCTGGCGTAATAGCGAAGAGGCCCGCACCGATCGCCCTTCCCAACAGTTGCGCAGCCTGAAT
GGCGAATGGG
[124 nt withheld, positions 6731-6854]
C
[91 nt withheld, positions 6856-6946]
A
[49 nt withheld, positions 6948-6996]
CCTTTGACGTTGGAGTCCACGTTCTTT
[37 nt withheld, positions 7024-7060]
ACCCTATCTCGGTCTATTCTTTTGATTTATAAGGGATTTTGCCGATTTCGGCCTATTGGTTAAAAAATGA
GCTGATTTAACAAAAATTTAACGCGAATTTTAACAAAATATTAACGCTTACAATTTAGGTGGCACTTTTC
GGGGAAATGTGCGCGGAACCCCTATTTGTTTATTTTTCTAAATACATTCAAATATGTATCCGCTCATGAG
ACAATAACCCTGATAAATGCTTCAATAATATTGAAAAAGGAAGAGTATGAGTATTCAACATTTCCGTGTC
GCCCTTATTCCCTTTTTTGCGGCATTTTGCCTTCCTGTTTTTGCTCACCCAGAAACGCTGGTGAAAGTAA
AAGATGCTGAAGATCAGTTGGGTGCACGAGTGGGTTACATCGAACTGGATCTCAACAGCGGTAAGATCCT
TGAGAGTTTTCGCCCCGAAGAACGTTTTCCAATGATGAGCACTTTTAAAGTTCTGCTATGTGGCGCGGTA
TTATCCCGTATTGACGCCGGGCAAGAGCAACTCGGTCGCCGCATACACTATTCTCAGAATGACTTGGTTG
AGTACTCACCAGTCACAGAAAAGCATCTTACGGATGGCATGACAGTAAGAGAATTATGCAGTGCTGCCAT
AACCATGAGTGATAACACTGCGGCCAACTTACTTCTGACAACGATCGGAGGACCGAAGGAGCTAACCGCT
TTTTTGCACAACATGGGGGATCATGTAACTCGCCTTGATCGTTGGGAACCGGAGCTGAATGAAGCCATAC
CAAACGACGAGCGTGACACCACGATGCCTGTAGCAATGGCAACAACGTTGCGCAAACTATTAACTGGCGA
ACTACTTACTCTAGCTTCCCGGCAACAATTAATAGACTGGATGGAGGCGGATAAAGTTGCAGGACCACTT
CTGCGCTCGGCCCTTCCGGCTGGCTGGTTTATTGCTGATAAATCTGGAGCCGGTGAGCGTGGGTCTCGCG
GTATCATTGCAGCACTGGGGCCAGATGGTAAGCCCTCCCGTATCGTAGTTATCTACACGACGGGGAGTCA
GGCAACTATGGATGAACGAAATAGACAGATCGCTGAGATAGGTGCCTCACTGATTAAGCATTGGTAACTG
TCAGACCAAGTTTACTCATATATACTTTAGATTGATTTAAAACTTCATTTTTAATTTAAAAGGATCTAGG
TGAAGATCCTTTTTGATAATCTCATGACCAAAATCCCTTAACGTGAGTTTTCGTTCCACTGAGCGTCAGA
CCCCGTAGAAAAGATCAAAGGATCTTCTTGAGATCCTTTTTTTCTGCGCGTAATCTGCTGCTTGCAAACA
AAAAAACCACCGCTACCAGCGGTGGTTTGTTTGCCGGATCAAGAGCTACCAACTCTTTTTCCGAAGGTAA
CTGGCTTCAGCAGAGCGCAGATACCAAATACTGTTCTTCTAGTGTAGCCGTAGTTAGGCCACCACTTCAA
GAACTCTGTAGCACCGCCTACATACCTCGCTCTGCTAATCCTGTTACCAGTGGCTGCTGCCAGTGGCGAT
AAGTCGTGTCTTACCGGGTTGGACTCAAGACGATAGTTACCGGATAAGGCGCAGCGGTCGGGCTGAACGG
GGGGTTCGTGCACACAGCCCAGCTTGGAGCGAACGACCTACACCGAACTGAGATACCTACAGCGTGAGCT
ATGAGAAAGCGCCACGCTTCCCGAAGGGAGAAAGGCGGACAGGTATCCGGTAAGCGGCAGGGTCGGAACA
GGAGAGCGCACGAGGGAGCTTCCAGGGGGAAACGCCTGGTATCTTTATAGTCCTGTCGGGTTTCGCCACC
TCTGACTTGAGCGTCGATTTTTGTGATGCTCGTCAGGGGGGCGGAGCCTATGGAAAAACGCCAGCAACGC
GGCCTTTTTACGGTTCCTGGCCTTTTGCTGGCCTTTTGCTCACATGTTCTTTCCTGCGTTATCCCCTGAT
TCTGTGGATAACCGTATTACCGCCTTTGAGTGAGCTGATACCGCTCGCCGCAGCCGAACGACCGAGCGCA
GCGAGTCAGTGAGCGAGGAAGCGGAAGAGCGCCCAATACGCAAACCGCCTCTCCCCGCGCGTTGGCCGAT
TCATTAATGCAGCTGGCACGACAGGTTTCCCGACTGGAAAGCGGGCAGTGAGCGCAACGCAATTAATGTG
AGTTAGCTCACTCATTAGGCACCCCAGGCTTTACACTTTATGCTTCCGGCTCGTATGTTGTGTGGAATTG
TGAGCGGATAACAATTTCACACAGGAAACAGCTATGACCATGATTACGCCAAGCGCGCAATTAACCCTCA
CTAAAGGGAACAAAAGCTGGAGCTGCAAGCTTAATGTAGTCTTATGCAATACTCTTGTAGTCTTGCAACA
TGGTAACGATGAGTTAGCAACATGCCTTACAAGGAGAGAAAAAGCACCGTGCATGCCGATTGGTGGAAGT
AAGGTGGTACGATCGTGCCTTATTAGGAAGGCAACAGACGGGTCTGACATGGATTGGACGAACCACTGAA
TTGCCGCATTGCAGAGATATTGTATTTAAGTGCCTAGCTCGATACATAAACGGGTCTCTCTGGTTAGACC
AGATCTGAGCCTGGGAGCTCTCTGGCTAACTAGGGAACCCACTGCTTAAGCCTCAATAAAGCTTGCCTTG
AGTGCTTCAAGTAGTGTGTGCCCGTCTGTTGTGTGACTCTGGTAACTAGAGATCCCTCAGACCCTTTTAG
TCAGTGTGGAAAATCTCTAGCAGTGGCGCCCGAACAGGGACTTGAAAGCGAAAGGGAAACCAGAGGAGCT
CTCTCGACGCAGGACTCGGCTTGCTGAAGCGCGCACGGCAAGAGGCGAGGGGCGGCGACTGGTGAGTACG
CCAAAAATTTTGACTAGCGGAGGCTAGAAGGAGAGAGATGGGTGCGAGAGCGTCAGTATTAAGCGGGGGA
GAATTAGATCGCGATGGGAAAAAATTCGGTTAAGGCCAGGGGGAAAGAAAAAATATAAATTAAAACATAT
AGTATGGGCAAGCAGGGAGCTAGAACGATTCGCAGTTAATCCTGGCCTGTTAGAAACATCAGAAGGCTGT
AGACAAATACTGGGACAGCTACAACCATCCCTTCAGACAGGATCAGAAGAACTTAGATCATTATATAATA
CAGTAGCAACCCTCTATTGTGTGCATCAAAGGATAGAGATAAAAGACACCAAGGAAGCTTTAGACAAGAT
AGAGGAAGAGCAAAACAAAAGTAAGACCACCGCACAGCAAGCGGCCGCTGATCTTCAGACCTGGAGGAGG
AGATATGAGGGACAATTGGAGAAGTGAATTATATAAATATAAAGTAGTAAAAATTGAACCATTAGGAGTA
GCACCCACCAAGGCAAAGAGAAGAGTGGTGCAGAGAGAAAAAAGAGCAGTGGGAATAGGAGCTTTGTTCC
TTGGGTTCTTGGGAGCAGCAGGAAGCACTATGGGCGCAGCGTCAATGACGCTGACGGTACAGGCCAGACA
ATTATTGTCTGGTATAGTGCAGCAGCAGAACAATTTGCTGAGGGCTATTGAGGCGCAACAGCATCTGTTG
CAACTCACAGTCTGGGGCATCAAGCAGCTCCAGGCAAGAATCCTGGCTGTGGAAAGATACCTAAAGGATC
AACAGCTCCTGGGGATTTGGGGTTGCTCTGGAAAACTCATTTGCACCACTGCTGTGCCTTGGAATGCTAG
TTGGAGTAATAAATCTCTGGAACAGATTTGGAATCACACGACCTGGATGGAGTGGGACAGAGAAATTAAC
AATTACACAAGCTTAATACACTCCTTAATTGAAGAATCGCAAAACCAGCAAGAAAAGAATGAACAAGAAT
TATTGGAATTAGATAAATGGGCAAGTTTGTGGAATTGGTTTAACATAACAAATTGGCTGTGGTATATAAA
ATTATTCATAATGATAGTAGGAGGCTTGGTAGGTTTAAGAATAGTTTTTGCTGTACTTTCTATAGTGAAT
AGAGTTAGGCAGGGATATTCACCATTATCGTTTCAGACCCACCTCCCAACCCCGAGGGGACCCAGAGAGG
GCCTATTTCCCATGATTCCTTCATATTTGCATATACGATACAAGGCTGTTAGAGAGATAATTAGAATTAA
TTTGACTGTAAACACAAAGATATTAGTACAAAATACGTGACGTAGAAAGTAATAATTTCTTGGGTAGTTT
GCAGTTTTAAAATTATGTTTTAAAATGGACTATCATATGCTTACCGTAACTTGAAAGTATTTCGATTTCT
TGGCTTTATATATCTTGTGGAAAGGACGAAACACCGGGCGAGGGCGATGCCACCTA
