>Addgene plasmid #74960 | PXPR007 sgGFP-1 | addgene partial sequence | sequence record 147129 | LKO1_5 5'-GACTATCATATGCTTACCGT-3'
AAGGACGAAACACCGGGCGAGGGCGATGCCACCTAGTTTTAGAGCTAGAAATAGCAAGTTAAAATAAGGC
TAGTCCGTTATCAACTTGAAAAAGTGGCACCGAGTCGGTGCTTTTTTGAATTCTAGATCTTGAGACAAAT
GGCAGTATTCATCCACAATTTTAAAAGAAAAGGGGGGATTGGGGGGTACAGTGCAGGGGAAAGAATAGTA
GACATAATAGCAACAGACATACAAACTAAAGAATTACAAAAACAAATTACAAAAATTCAAAATTTTCGGG
TTTATTACAGGGACAGCAGAGATCCACTTTGGCGCCGGCTCGAGTGGCTCCGGTGCCCGTCAGTGGGCAG
AGCGCACATCGCCCACAGTCCCCGAGAAGTTGGGGGGAGGGGTCGGCAATTGAACCGGTGCCTAGAGAAG
GTGGCGCGGGGTAAACTGGGAAAGTGATGTCGTGTACTGGCTCCGCCTTTTTCCCGAGGGTGGGGGAGAA
CCGTATATAAGTGCAGTAGTCGCCGTGAACGTTCTTTTTCGCAACGGGTTTGCCGCCAGAACACAGGTGT
CGTGACGCGGGATCCGCCACCATGGATTACAAAGACGATGACGATAAGATGGCCCCAAAGAAGAAGCGGA
AGGTCGGTATCCACGGAGTCCCAGCAGCCGACAAGAAGTACAGCATCGGCCTGGACATCGGCACCAACTC
TGTGGGCTGGGCCGTGATCACCGACGAGTACAAGGTGCCCAGCAAGAAATTCAAGGTGCTGGGCAACACC
GACCGGCACAGCATCAAGAAGAACCTGATCGGAGCCCTGCTGTTCGACAGCGGCGAAACAGCCGAGGCCA
CCCGGCTGAAGAGAACCCCCAGAAGAAG
