>Addgene plasmid #74960 | PXPR007 sgGFP-1 | addgene partial sequence | sequence record 147157 | blast-R 5'-gctctttcaatgagggtgga-3'
CTCCTCCACGTCGCCGGCCTGCTTCAGCAGGCTGAAGTTGGTGGCGCCGCTGCCGCTAGCTTTCTTTTTC
TTAGCTTGACCAGCTTTCTTAGTAGCAGCAGGACGCTTGTCGCCTCCCAGCTGAGACAGGTCGATCCGTG
TCTCGTACAGGCCGGTGATGCTCTGGTGGATCAGGGTGGCGTCCAGCACCTCTTTGGTGCTGGTGTACCT
CTTCCGGTCGATGGTGGTGTCAAAGTACTTGAAGGCGGCAGGGGCTCCCAGATTGGTCAGGGTAAACAGG
TGGATGATATTCTCGGCCTGCTCTCTGATGGGCTTATCCCGGTGCTTGTTGTAGGCGGACAGCACTTTGT
CCAGA
